Addgene plasmid #154337: pJW1836
Purpose: Promoter reporter
Depositing lab: Jordan Ward. Depositing organization: University of California, Santa Cruz. Publication: An expanded auxin-inducible degron toolkit for Caenorhabditis elegans. Ashley GE, Duong T, Levenson MT, Martinez MAQ, Johnson LC, Hibshman JD, Saeger HN, Palmisano NJ, Doonan R, Martinez-Mendez R, Davidson BR, Zhang W, Ragle JM, Medwig-Kinney TN, Sirota SS, Goldstein B, Matus DQ, Dickinson DJ, Reiner DJ, Ward JD. Genetics. 2021 Mar 31;217(3). pii: 6104563. doi: 10.1093/genetics/iyab006. PubMed 33677541.
Backbone
  Vector backbone: pDONR221
  Backbone size w/o insert (bp): 2360
  Vector type: Worm Expression
Growth in bacteria
  Bacterial resistance: Kanamycin, 50 μg/mL
  Growth temperature: 37°C
  Growth strain: DH5alpha
  Copy number: High Copy
Gene/Insert
  Gene/Insert name: SV40 NLS::mScarlet_I::PEST (dpi)::-tbb-2 3'UTR
  Species: C. elegans (nematode), Synthetic
  Insert size (bp): 1370
  Mutation: Silent mutations to remove piRNA sites
  Cloning method: Gibson Cloning
  Sequencing primers: 5′ M13 Forward (tgtaaaacgacggccagt); 3′ M13 Reverse (caggaaacagctatgaccatg)
Terms and licenses: Academic/Nonprofit Terms; Industry Terms: Not Available to Industry
How to cite: pJW1836 was a gift from Jordan Ward (Addgene plasmid # 154337 ; http://n2t.net/addgene:154337 ; RRID:Addgene_154337)
