[The description below was written by a language model from this plasmid's Addgene catalogue record and pLannotate feature annotations shown in this document.]
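Description:
pJW1836 is a C. elegans promoter-reporter plasmid built by Gibson cloning in the pDONR221 backbone. It is propagated in E. coli as a high-copy plasmid from a ColE1/pUC-type origin and is selected with kanamycin through the KanR aminoglycoside phosphotransferase gene. The sequenced record of about 3.7 kb also carries backbone elements typical of this vector family: rrnB T1 and T2 transcription terminators upstream of the insert, a T7 promoter downstream of it, and short annotated fragments of lacZα, lacI and an RSF origin, which are probably remnants or partial matches rather than functional parts.

The roughly 1.4 kb insert is a promoterless reporter cassette. An SV40 nuclear localization signal is fused to the rapidly maturing monomeric red fluorescent protein mScarlet-I. This is followed by a PEST degradation sequence, annotated in the feature table as a fragment of mouse ornithine decarboxylase, and then by the C. elegans tbb-2 3'UTR and terminator. The SV40 NLS is named in the catalogue entry but is not separately annotated in the feature table. The coding sequence contains silent mutations that remove piRNA target sites, a change intended to reduce silencing of the transgene in the worm germline.

No worm promoter is recorded or annotated, which fits the stated purpose: a promoter of interest is placed upstream of the cassette to report its activity. Nuclear localization concentrates the signal and makes individual cells easier to identify. The PEST motif shortens the reporter's half-life, so fluorescence tracks current transcription more closely instead of accumulating. The plasmid was deposited as part of an expanded auxin-inducible degron toolkit for C. elegans.
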