Features (pLannotate 1.2.2; 11 found; start..end, strand, type, name):
      3..136     +  rep_origin     RSF ori (fragment): Plasmids containing the RSF 1030 origin of replication can be propagated in E. coli cells that contain additional plasmids with compatible origins.
    138..230     +  CDS            lacI (fragment): lac repressor; lacI; The lac repressor binds to the lac operator to inhibit transcription in E. coli. This inhibition can be relieved by adding lactose or isopropyl-β-D-thiogalactopyranoside (IPTG).
    285..312     -  terminator     rrnB T2 terminator: transcription terminator T2 from the E. coli rrnB gene
    444..487     +  terminator     rrnB T1 terminator: Escherichia coli rrnB; transcription terminator T1 from the E. coli rrnB gene
    534..570     -  CDS            lacZα (fragment): LacZα fragment of β-galactosidase; lacZ fragment
    624..1472    +  CDS            mScarlet-I: mScarlet-I is a basic (constitutively fluorescent) red fluorescent protein published in 2016, derived from synthetic construct. It is reported to be a rapidly-maturing monomer with moderate acid sensitivity.
   1509..1628    +  CDS            Odc1 (fragment): DCOR_MOUSE - Also known as Odc. Experimental evidence at protein level: Swiss-Prot protein existence level 1. Catalyzes the first and rate-limiting step of polyamine biosynthesis that converts ornithine into putrescine, which is the precursor for the polyamines, spermidine and spermine. Polyamines are essential for cell proliferation and are implicated in cellular processes, ranging from DNA replication to apoptosis. From Mus musculus (Mouse).
   1637..1960    +  terminator     tbb-2 terminator: tbb-2; transcription terminator for the C. elegans tubulin beta-2 gene
   1982..2000    -  promoter       T7 promoter: promoter for bacteriophage T7 RNA polymerase
   2134..2943    +  CDS            KanR: aminoglycoside phosphotransferase; aph(3')-Ia; confers resistance to kanamycin in bacteria or G418 (Geneticin®) in eukaryotes
   3090..3678    +  rep_origin     ori: high-copy-number ColE1/pMB1/pBR322/pUC origin of replication
>Addgene plasmid #154337 | pJW1836 | addgene full sequence | sequence record 308926 | Addgene NGS Result
CCTTTTGCTCACATGTTCTTTCCTGCGTTATCCCCTGATTCTGTGGATAACCGTATTACCGCCTTTGAGT
GAGCTGATACCGCTCGCCGCAGCCGAACGACCGAGCGCAGCGAGTCAGTGAGCGAGGAAGCGGAAGAGCG
CCCAATACGCAAACCGCCTCTCCCCGCGCGTTGGCCGATTCATTAATGCAGCTGGCACGACAGGTTTCCC
GACTGGAAAGCGGGCAGTGAGCGCAACGCAATTAATACGCGTACCGCTAGCCAGGAAGAGTTTGTAGAAA
CGCAAAAAGGCCATCCGTCAGGATGGCCTTCTGCTTAGTTTGATGCCTGGCAGTTTATGGCGGGCGTCCT
GCCCGCCACCCTCCGGGCCGTTGCTTCACAACGTTCAAATCCGCTCCCGGCGGATTTGTCCTACTCAGGA
GAGCGTTCACCGACAAACAACAGATAAAACGAAAGGCCCAGTCTTCCGACTGAGCCTTTCGTTTTATTTG
ATGCCTGGCAGTTCCCTACTCTCGCGTTAACGCTAGCATGGATGTTTTCCCAGTCACGACGTTGTAAAAC
GACGGCCAGTCTTAAGCTCGGGCCCCAAATAATATGCCAAAGAAGAAGCGTAAGGTCCTGCAGATGGTCT
CCAAGGGAGAGGCTGTCATCAAGGAGTTCATGCGTTTCAAGGTCCACATGGAGGGATCCATGAACGGACA
CGAGTTCGAGATCGAGGGAGAGGGAGAGGGACGTCCATACGAGGGAACCCAAACCGCCAAGCTCAAGGTC
ACCAAGGGAGGTAAGTTTGTGATAATCCAATTTCAATTCGCAATGGTCATCGTTTTTTCAGGACCACTCC
CATTCTCCTGGGACATCCTCTCCCCACAATTCATGTACGGATCCCGTGCCTTCATCAAGCACCCAGCCGA
CATCCCAGACTACTACAAGCAATCCTTCCCAGAGGGATTCAAGTGGGAGCGTGTGATGAACTTCGAGGTA
AGTTTTTACTCCGCTTTTAACAATGGTTGTTTGACATCATTTTTTCAGGACGGAGGAGCCGTCACCGTCA
CCCAAGACACCTCCCTCGAGGACGGAACCCTCATCTACAAGGTCAAGCTCCGTGGAACCAACTTCCCACC
AGACGGACCAGTCATGCAAAAGAAGACCATGGGATGGGAGGCCTCCACCGAGCGTCTCTACCCAGAGGAC
GGAGTCCTCAAAGGTAAGTTTGATGAAACGGTTTCGTCTTATATACACTAATGGTACTTTTCAGGAGACA
TCAAGATGGCCCTCCGTCTCAAGGACGGAGGACGTTACCTCGCCGACTTCAAGACCACCTACAAGGCCAA
GAAGCCAGTCCAAATGCCAGGAGCCTACAACGTCGACCGTAAGCTCGACATCACCTCCCACAACGAGGAC
TACACCGTCGTCGAGCAATACGAGCGTTCCGAGGGACGTCACTCCACCGGAGGAATGGACGAGCTCTACA
AGTCCGGAGGATCCGGAGGAACCGGAGGATCCTCTCTTTCTCACGGATTCCCACCAGCTGTTGCTGCTCA
AGATGATGGAACCCTTCCAATGTCTTGCGCTCAAGAGTCTGGAATGGATCGTCACCCAGCTGCTTGCGCT
TCCGCTCGTATCAACGTCTAAGATAAATGCAAAATCCTTTCAAGCATTCCCTTCTTCTCTATCACTCTTC
TTTCTTTTTGTCAAAAAATTCTCTCGCTAATTTATTTGCTTTTTTAATGTTATTATTTTATGACTTTTTA
TAGTCACTGAAAAGTTTGCATCTGAGTGAAGTGAATGCTATCAAAATGTGATTCTGTCTGATGTACTTTC
ACAATCTCTCTTCAATTCCATTTTGAAGTGCTTTAAACCCGAAAGGTTGAGAAAAATGCGAGCGCTCAAA
TATTTGTATTGTGTTCGTTGAGTGACCCAACAAAAAGAGGAAACTTTATTGTGCCGCCAAGAAAAAAGTC
TCAGCCATCCAGCTGATATCCCCTATAGTGAGTCGTATTACATGGTCATAGCTGTTTCCTGGCAGCTCTG
GCCCGTGTCTCAAAATCTCTGATGTTACATTGCACAAGATAAAAATATATCATCATGAACAATAAAACTG
TCTGCTTACATAAACAGTAATACAAGGGGTGTTATGAGCCATATTCAACGGGAAACGTCGAGGCCGCGAT
TAAATTCCAACATGGATGCTGATTTATATGGGTATAAATGGGCTCGCGATAATGTCGGGCAATCAGGTGC
GACAATCTATCGCTTGTATGGGAAGCCCGATGCGCCAGAGTTGTTTCTGAAACATGGCAAAGGTAGCGTT
GCCAATGATGTTACAGATGAGATGGTCAGACTAAACTGGCTGACGGAATTTATGCCTCTTCCGACCATCA
AGCATTTTATCCGTACTCCTGATGATGCATGGTTACTCACCACTGCGATCCCCGGAAAAACAGCATTCCA
GGTATTAGAAGAATATCCTGATTCAGGTGAAAATATTGTTGATGCGCTGGCAGTGTTCCTGCGCCGGTTG
CATTCGATTCCTGTTTGTAATTGTCCTTTTAACAGCGATCGCGTATTTCGTCTCGCTCAGGCGCAATCAC
GAATGAATAACGGTTTGGTTGATGCGAGTGATTTTGATGACGAGCGTAATGGCTGGCCTGTTGAACAAGT
CTGGAAAGAAATGCATAAACTTTTGCCATTCTCACCGGATTCAGTCGTCACTCATGGTGATTTCTCACTT
GATAACCTTATTTTTGACGAGGGGAAATTAATAGGTTGTATTGATGTTGGACGAGTCGGAATCGCAGACC
GATACCAGGATCTTGCCATCCTATGGAACTGCCTCGGTGAGTTTTCTCCTTCATTACAGAAACGGCTTTT
TCAAAAATATGGTATTGATAATCCTGATATGAATAAATTGCAGTTTCATTTGATGCTCGATGAGTTTTTC
TAATCAGAATTGGTTAATTGGTTGTAACACTGGCAGAGCATTACGCTGACTTGACGGGACGGCGCAAGCT
CATGACCAAAATCCCTTAACGTGAGTTACGCGTCGTTCCACTGAGCGTCAGACCCCGTAGAAAAGATCAA
AGGATCTTCTTGAGATCCTTTTTTTCTGCGCGTAATCTGCTGCTTGCAAACAAAAAAACCACCGCTACCA
GCGGTGGTTTGTTTGCCGGATCAAGAGCTACCAACTCTTTTTCCGAAGGTAACTGGCTTCAGCAGAGCGC
AGATACCAAATACTGTTCTTCTAGTGTAGCCGTAGTTAGGCCACCACTTCAAGAACTCTGTAGCACCGCC
TACATACCTCGCTCTGCTAATCCTGTTACCAGTGGCTGCTGCCAGTGGCGATAAGTCGTGTCTTACCGGG
TTGGACTCAAGACGATAGTTACCGGATAAGGCGCAGCGGTCGGGCTGAACGGGGGGTTCGTGCACACAGC
CCAGCTTGGAGCGAACGACCTACACCGAACTGAGATACCTACAGCGTGAGCTATGAGAAAGCGCCACGCT
TCCCGAAGGGAGAAAGGCGGACAGGTATCCGGTAAGCGGCAGGGTCGGAACAGGAGAGCGCACGAGGGAG
CTTCCAGGGGGAAACGCCTGGTATCTTTATAGTCCTGTCGGGTTTCGCCACCTCTGACTTGAGCGTCGAT
TTTTGTGATGCTCGTCAGGGGGGCGGAGCCTATGGAAAAACGCCAGCAACGCGGCCTTTTTACGGTTCCT
GGCCTTTTGCTGG
